Addgene plasmid #217956: pCL1314
Purpose: Expression of human H3.1 carrying a triple glycine insertion to disrupt folding with H4. Expression in mammalian cells driven by the CMV promoter.
Depositing lab: Andrew Bowman. Depositing organization: University of Warwick. Publication: A specific role for importin-5 and NASP in the import and nuclear hand-off of monomeric H3. Pardal AJ, Bowman AJ. Elife. 2022 Sep 6;11:e81755. doi: 10.7554/eLife.81755. PubMed 36066346.
Backbone
  Vector backbone: peGFP-N1
  Backbone manufacturer: Clonetech
  Vector type: Mammalian Expression
  Selectable markers: Gentamicin
Growth in bacteria
  Bacterial resistance: Kanamycin, 50 μg/mL
  Growth temperature: 37°C
  Growth strain: DH5alpha
  Copy number: High Copy
Gene/Insert
  Gene/Insert name: Histone H3.1
  Species: H. sapiens (human)
  Mutation: GGG insertion between A95 and C96
  Entrez Gene: H3C1 (a.k.a. H3/A, H3C10, H3C11, H3C12, H3C2, H3C3, H3C4, H3C6, H3C7, H3C8, H3FA, HIST1H3A)
  Promoter: CMV
  Tag / fusion protein: eGFP (C terminal on backbone)
  Cloning method: Restriction Enzyme; 5′ cloning site NheI (not destroyed); 3′ cloning site AgeI (not destroyed)
  Sequencing primers: 5′ CMV promoter primer; 3′ peGFP-N1-RP
Terms and licenses: Academic/Nonprofit Terms; Industry Terms: Not Available to Industry
How to cite: pCL1314 was a gift from Andrew Bowman (Addgene plasmid # 217956 ; http://n2t.net/addgene:217956 ; RRID:Addgene_217956)
