[The description below was written by a language model from this plasmid's Addgene catalogue record and pLannotate feature annotations shown in this document.]
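Description:
pCL1314 is a mammalian expression plasmid built on the pEGFP-N1 backbone that expresses a folding-defective mutant of human histone H3.1 fused at its C terminus to EGFP. The H3.1 coding sequence was inserted between the NheI and AgeI sites, both of which are retained, downstream of the human cytomegalovirus immediate-early enhancer and promoter. It reads through into the backbone EGFP open reading frame, and the transcript is terminated by the SV40 polyadenylation signal. The mutation is an insertion of three glycines between A95 and C96, intended to disrupt the ability of H3.1 to fold with its partner H4, so the protein stays monomeric rather than forming an H3–H4 dimer. The automated annotation labels the histone CDS by its match to bovine H3.1, whereas the catalogue gives the insert as human. EGFP is called as a fragment spanning the numbering origin of the circular sequence.

The plasmid replicates in E. coli at high copy from a ColE1/pUC-type origin and also carries an f1 origin. A single NeoR/KanR cassette (Tn5 aminoglycoside phosphotransferase) with an HSV TK poly(A) signal serves in both hosts. A bacterial promoter drives it for kanamycin selection, and the SV40 enhancer/early promoter drives it in mammalian cells. The catalogue lists the mammalian marker as "Gentamicin", but the annotated gene confers resistance to neomycin/G418 (Geneticin), which is probably what was meant. Short annotated fragments of large T antigen, ble and bGH poly(A) appear to be backbone remnants or partial matches rather than functional elements. The associated study concerns nuclear import and hand-off of monomeric H3 by importin-5 and NASP, and this fluorescently tagged monomeric H3.1 fits that use.
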