Features (pLannotate 1.2.2; 14 found; start..end, strand, type, name):
    111..194     +  CDS            large T antigen (fragment): large T antigen from SV40 (simian virus 40)
    217..338     +  polyA_signal   SV40 poly(A) signal: SV40 polyadenylation signal
    372..800     -  rep_origin     f1 ori (sequence partly withheld): f1 bacteriophage origin of replication; arrow indicates direction of (+) strand synthesis
    827..931     +  promoter       AmpR promoter: bla
    933..1290    +  promoter       SV40 promoter: SV40 enhancer and early promoter
   1325..2119    +  CDS            NeoR/KanR: aminoglycoside phosphotransferase from Tn5; aph(3')-II (or nptII); confers resistance to neomycin, kanamycin, and G418 (Geneticin®)
   2140..2292    +  CDS            ble (fragment): BLE_KLEPN - Experimental evidence at protein level: Swiss-Prot protein existence level 1. Binding protein with a strong affinity to the bleomycin family of antibiotics. Binds to CL990; an antimitotic-antibiotic compound. From Klebsiella pneumoniae.
   2351..2398    +  polyA_signal   HSV TK poly(A) signal: herpes simplex virus thymidine kinase polyadenylation signal (Cole and Stacy, 1985)
   2489..2505    -  polyA_signal   bGH poly(A) signal (fragment): bovine growth hormone polyadenylation signal
   2727..3315    +  rep_origin     ori: high-copy-number ColE1/pMB1/pBR322/pUC origin of replication
   3490..3793    +  enhancer       CMV enhancer: human cytomegalovirus immediate early enhancer
   3794..3997    +  promoter       CMV promoter: human cytomegalovirus (CMV) immediate early promoter
   4035..4451    +  CDS            H31_BOVIN: Experimental evidence at protein level: Swiss-Prot protein existence level 1. Core component of nucleosome. Nucleosomes wrap and compact DNA into chromatin, limiting DNA accessibility to the cellular machineries which require DNA as a template. Histones thereby play a central role in transcription regulation, DNA repair, DNA replication and chromosomal stability. DNA accessibility is regulated via a complex set of post-translational modifications of histones, also called histone code, and nucleosome remodeling. From Bos taurus (Bovine).
   4517..94      +  CDS            EGFP (fragment) (across the origin): the original enhanced GFP (Yang et al., 1996) mammalian codon-optimized
>Addgene plasmid #217956 | pCL1314 | addgene full sequence | sequence record 430210 | Addgene NGS Result
CAAAGACCCCAACGAGAAGCGCGATCACATGGTCCTTAAGGAGTTCGTGACCGCCGCCGGGATCACTCTC
GGCATGGACGAGCTGTACAAGTAAAGCGGCCGCGACTCTAGATCATAATCAGCCATACCACATTTGTAGA
GGTTTTACTTGCTTTAAAAAACCTCCCACACCTCCCCCTGAACCTGAAACATAAAATGAATGCAATTGTT
GTTGTTAACTTGTTTATTGCAGCTTATAATGGTTACAAATAAAGCAATAGCATCACAAATTTCACAAATA
AAGCATTTTTTTCACTGCATTCTAGTTGTGGTTTGTCCAAACTCATCAATGTATCTTAAGGCGTAAATTG
TAAGCGTTAATATTTTGTTAAAATTCGCGTTAAATTTTTGTTAAATCAGCTCATTTTTTAACCAATAGGC
CGAAATCGGCAAAATCCCTTATAAATCAAAAGAATAGACCGAGATAGGGT
[37 nt withheld, positions 471-507]
AAAGAACGTGGACTCCAACGTCAAAGG
[49 nt withheld, positions 535-583]
T
[91 nt withheld, positions 585-675]
G
[124 nt withheld, positions 677-800]
CAGGTGGCACTTTTCGGGGAAATGTGCGCGGAACCCCTATTTGTTTATTTTTCTAAATACATTCAAATAT
GTATCCGCTCATGAGACAATAACCCTGATAAATGCTTCAATAATATTGAAAAAGGAAGAGTCCTGAGGCG
GAAAGAACCAGCTGTGGAATGTGTGTCAGTTAGGGTGTGGAAAGTCCCCAGGCTCCCCAGCAGGCAGAAG
TATGCAAAGCATGCATCTCAATTAGTCAGCAACCAGGTGTGGAAAGTCCCCAGGCTCCCCAGCAGGCAGA
AGTATGCAAAGCATGCATCTCAATTAGTCAGCAACCATAGTCCCGCCCCTAACTCCGCCCATCCCGCCCC
TAACTCCGCCCAGTTCCGCCCATTCTCCGCCCCATGGCTGACTAATTTTTTTTATTTATGCAGAGGCCGA
GGCCGCCTCGGCCTCTGAGCTATTCCAGAAGTAGTGAGGAGGCTTTTTTGGAGGCCTAGGCTTTTGCAAA
GATCGATCAAGAGACAGGATGAGGATCGTTTCGCATGATTGAACAAGATGGATTGCACGCAGGTTCTCCG
GCCGCTTGGGTGGAGAGGCTATTCGGCTATGACTGGGCACAACAGACAATCGGCTGCTCTGATGCCGCCG
TGTTCCGGCTGTCAGCGCAGGGGCGCCCGGTTCTTTTTGTCAAGACCGACCTGTCCGGTGCCCTGAATGA
ACTGCAAGACGAGGCAGCGCGGCTATCGTGGCTGGCCACGACGGGCGTTCCTTGCGCAGCTGTGCTCGAC
GTTGTCACTGAAGCGGGAAGGGACTGGCTGCTATTGGGCGAAGTGCCGGGGCAGGATCTCCTGTCATCTC
ACCTTGCTCCTGCCGAGAAAGTATCCATCATGGCTGATGCAATGCGGCGGCTGCATACGCTTGATCCGGC
TACCTGCCCATTCGACCACCAAGCGAAACATCGCATCGAGCGAGCACGTACTCGGATGGAAGCCGGTCTT
GTCGATCAGGATGATCTGGACGAAGAGCATCAGGGGCTCGCGCCAGCCGAACTGTTCGCCAGGCTCAAGG
CGAGCATGCCCGACGGCGAGGATCTCGTCGTGACCCATGGCGATGCCTGCTTGCCGAATATCATGGTGGA
AAATGGCCGCTTTTCTGGATTCATCGACTGTGGCCGGCTGGGTGTGGCGGACCGCTATCAGGACATAGCG
TTGGCTACCCGTGATATTGCTGAAGAGCTTGGCGGCGAATGGGCTGACCGCTTCCTCGTGCTTTACGGTA
TCGCCGCTCCCGATTCGCAGCGCATCGCCTTCTATCGCCTTCTTGACGAGTTCTTCTGAGCGGGACTCTG
GGGTTCGAAATGACCGACCAAGCGACGCCCAACCTGCCATCACGAGATTTCGATTCCACCGCCGCCTTCT
ATGAAAGGTTGGGCTTCGGAATCGTTTTCCGGGACGCCGGCTGGATGATCCTCCAGCGCGGGGATCTCAT
GCTGGAGTTCTTCGCCCACCCTAGGGGGAGGCTAACTGAAACACGGAAGGAGACAATACCGGAAGGAACC
CGCGCTATGACGGCAATAAAAAGACAGAATAAAACGCACGGTGTTGGGTCGTTTGTTCATAAACGCGGGG
TTCGGTCCCAGGGCTGGCACTCTGTCGATACCCCACCGAGACCCCATTGGGGCCAATACGCCCGCGTTTC
TTCCTTTTCCCCACCCCACCCCCCAAGTTCGGGTGAAGGCCCAGGGCTCGCAGCCAACGTCGGGGCGGCA
GGCCCTGCCATAGCCTCAGGTTACTCATATATACTTTAGATTGATTTAAAACTTCATTTTTAATTTAAAA
GGATCTAGGTGAAGATCCTTTTTGATAATCTCATGACCAAAATCCCTTAACGTGAGTTTTCGTTCCACTG
AGCGTCAGACCCCGTAGAAAAGATCAAAGGATCTTCTTGAGATCCTTTTTTTCTGCGCGTAATCTGCTGC
TTGCAAACAAAAAAACCACCGCTACCAGCGGTGGTTTGTTTGCCGGATCAAGAGCTACCAACTCTTTTTC
CGAAGGTAACTGGCTTCAGCAGAGCGCAGATACCAAATACTGTTCTTCTAGTGTAGCCGTAGTTAGGCCA
CCACTTCAAGAACTCTGTAGCACCGCCTACATACCTCGCTCTGCTAATCCTGTTACCAGTGGCTGCTGCC
AGTGGCGATAAGTCGTGTCTTACCGGGTTGGACTCAAGACGATAGTTACCGGATAAGGCGCAGCGGTCGG
GCTGAACGGGGGGTTCGTGCACACAGCCCAGCTTGGAGCGAACGACCTACACCGAACTGAGATACCTACA
GCGTGAGCTATGAGAAAGCGCCACGCTTCCCGAAGGGAGAAAGGCGGACAGGTATCCGGTAAGCGGCAGG
GTCGGAACAGGAGAGCGCACGAGGGAGCTTCCAGGGGGAAACGCCTGGTATCTTTATAGTCCTGTCGGGT
TTCGCCACCTCTGACTTGAGCGTCGATTTTTGTGATGCTCGTCAGGGGGGCGGAGCCTATGGAAAAACGC
CAGCAACGCGGCCTTTTTACGGTTCCTGGCCTTTTGCTGGCCTTTTGCTCACATGTTCTTTCCTGCGTTA
TCCCCTGATTCTGTGGATAACCGTATTACCGCCATGCATTAGTTATTAATAGTAATCAATTACGGGGTCA
TTAGTTCATAGCCCATATATGGAGTTCCGCGTTACATAACTTACGGTAAATGGCCCGCCTGGCTGACCGC
CCAACGACCCCCGCCCATTGACGTCAATAATGACGTATGTTCCCATAGTAACGCCAATAGGGACTTTCCA
TTGACGTCAATGGGTGGAGTATTTACGGTAAACTGCCCACTTGGCAGTACATCAAGTGTATCATATGCCA
AGTACGCCCCCTATTGACGTCAATGACGGTAAATGGCCCGCCTGGCATTATGCCCAGTACATGACCTTAT
GGGACTTTCCTACTTGGCAGTACATCTACGTATTAGTCATCGCTATTACCATGGTGATGCGGTTTTGGCA
GTACATCAATGGGCGTGGATAGCGGTTTGACTCACGGGGATTTCCAAGTCTCCACCCCATTGACGTCAAT
GGGAGTTTGTTTTGGCACCAAAATCAACGGGACTTTCCAAAATGTCGTAACAACTCCGCCCCATTGACGC
AAATGGGCGGTAGGCGTGTACGGTGGGAGGTCTATATAAGCAGAGCTGGTTTAGTGAACCGTCAGATCCG
CTAGCGCCGCCGCCATGGCTCGCACTAAGCAAACTGCTCGGAAGTCTACTGGTGGCAAGGCGCCACGCAA
ACAGTTGGCCACTAAGGCAGCCCGCAAAAGCGCTCCGGCCACCGGCGGCGTGAAAAAGCCCCACCGCTAC
CGGCCGGGCACCGTGGCTCTGCGCGAGATCCGCCGTTATCAGAAGTCCACTGAACTGCTTATTCGTAAAC
TACCTTTCCAGCGCCTGGTGCGCGAGATTGCGCAGGACTTTAAAACAGACCTGCGTTTCCAGAGCTCCGC
TGTGATGGCTCTGCAGGAGGCGGGTGGAGGCTGCGAGGCCTACTTGGTAGGGCTATTTGAGGACACTAAC
CTGTGCGCCATCCACGCCAAGCGCGTCACTATCATGCCCAAGGACATCCAGCTCGCCCGCCGCATCCGCG
GAGAGAGAGCTGGAGGTGGTTCAGGAGGTGGATCAGGAGGTGGCTCAGGTGGAGGCGCGCTACCGGTCGC
CAGCACGGTGAGCAAGGGCGAGGAGCTGTTCACCGGGGTGGTGCCCATCCTGGTCGAGCTGGACGGCGAC
GTAAACGGCCACAAGTTCAGCGTGTCCGGCGAGGGCGAGGGCGATGCCACCTACGGCAAGCTGACCCTGA
AGTTCATCTGCACCACCGGCAAGCTGCCCGTGCCCTGGCCCACCCTCGTGACCACCCTGACCTACGGCGT
GCAGTGCTTCAGCCGCTACCCCGACCACATGAAGCAGCACGACTTCTTCAAGTCCGCCATGCCCGAAGGC
TACGTCCAGGAGCGCACCATCTTCTTCAAGGACGACGGCAACTACAAGACCCGCGCCGAGGTGAAGTTCG
AGGGCGACACCCTGGTGAACCGCATCGAGCTGAAGGGCATCGACTTCAAGGAGGACGGCAACATCCTGGG
GCACAAGCTGGAGTACAACTACAACAGCCACAACGTCTATATCATGGCCGACAAGCAGAAGAACGGCATC
AAGGTGAACTTCAAGATCCGCCACAACATCGAGGACGGCAGCGTGCAGCTCGCCGACCACTACCAGCAGA
ACACCCCCATCGGCGACGGCCCCGTGCTGCTGCCCGACAACCACTACCTGAGCACCCAGTCCGCCCTGAG
